>Addgene plasmid #70765 | pEF6-Acly | addgene full sequence | sequence record 203965 | Addgene NGS Result
GGCTCCGGTGCCCGTCAGTGGGCAGAGCGCACATCGCCCACAGTCCCCGAGAAGTTGGGGGGAGGGGTCG
GCAATTGAACCGGTGCCTAGAGAAGGTGGCGCGGGGTAAACTGGGAAAGTGATGTCGTGTACTGGCTCCG
CCTTTTTCCCGAGGGTGGGGGAGAACCGTATATAAGTGCAGTAGTCGCCGTGAACGTTCTTTTTCGCAAC
GGGTTTGCCGCCAGAACACAGGTAAGTGCCGTGTGTGGTTCCCGCGGGCCTGGCCTCTTTACGGGTTATG
GCCCTTGCGTGCCTTGAATTACTTCCACCTGGCTGCAGTACGTGATTCTTGATCCCGAGCTTCGGGTTGG
AAGTGGGTGGGAGAGTTCGAGGCCTTGCGCTTAAGGAGCCCCTTCGCCTCGTGCTTGAGTTGAGGCCTGG
CCTGGGCGCTGGGGCCGCCGCGTGCGAATCTGGTGGCACCTTCGCGCCTGTCTCGCTGCTTTCGATAAGT
CTCTAGCCATTTAAAATTTTTGATGACCTGCTGCGACGCTTTTTTTCTGGCAAGATAGTCTTGTAAATGC
GGGCCAAGATCTGCACACTGGTATTTCGGTTTTTGGGGCCGCGGGCGGCGACGGGGCCCGTGCGTCCCAG
CGCACATGTTCGGCGAGGCGGGGCCTGCGAGCGCGGCCACCGAGAATCGGACGGGGGTAGTCTCAAGCTG
GCCGGCCTGCTCTGGTGCCTGGCCTCGCGCCGCCGTGTATCGCCCCGCCCTGGGCGGCAAGGCTGGCCCG
GTCGGCACCAGTTGCGTGAGCGGAAAGATGGCCGCTTCCCGGCCCTGCTGCAGGGAGCTCAAAATGGAGG
ACGCGGCGCTCGGGAGAGCGGGCGGGTGAGTCACCCACACAAAGGAAAAGGGCCTTTCCGTCCTCAGCCG
TCGCTTCATGTGACTCCACGGAGTACCGGGCGCCGTCCAGGCACCTCGATTAGTTCTCGAGCTTTTGGAG
TACGTCGTCTTTAGGTTGGGGGGAGGGGTTTTATGCGATGGAGTTTCCCCACACTGAGTGGGTGGAGACT
GAAGTTAGGCCAGCTTGGCACTTGATGTAATTCTCCTTGGAATTTGCCCTTTTTGAGTTTGGATCTTGGT
TCATTCTCAAGCCTCAGACAGTGGTTCAAAGTTTTTTTCTTCCATTTCAGGTGTCGTGAGGAATTAGCTT
GGTACTAATACGACTCACTATAGGGAGACCCAAGCTGGCTAGGTAAGCTTGGTACCGAGCTCGGATCCAC
TAGTCCAGTGTGGTGGAATTGCCCTTCCCCCGAATTCCACCATGTCAGCCAAGGCAATTTCAGAGCAGAC
CGGCAAAGAACTCCTGTACAAGTACATCTGCACCACCTCGGCCATCCAGAACCGGTTCAAGTACGCCCGG
GTGACTCCCGACACAGACTGGGCCCATCTGCTGCAGGACCACCCGTGGCTGCTCAGCCAGAGCTTGGTTG
TCAAGCCAGACCAGTTAATCAAACGTCGAGGAAAGCTTGGCCTCGTCGGGGTCAATCTCTCTCTGGATGG
AGTCAAATCCTGGCTAAAACCTCGCCTGGGACATGAAGCCACTGTCGGCAAGGCCAAAGGCTTCCTCAAG
AACTTTCTCATTGAACCCTTCGTCCCCCACAGTCAGGCGGAGGAGTTCTACGTGTGCATCTATGCTACCC
GGGAAGGAGACTACGTCCTGTTCCACCATGAAGGGGGTGTGGATGTGGGCGATGTGGATGCCAAAGCCCA
GAAGCTGCTTGTGGGTGTGGACGAAAAGCTGAATACCGAGGACATTAAGAGACACCTGTTGGTCCATGCA
CCTGAGGACAAGAAAGAAGTCCTGGCCAGCTTCATCTCTGGTCTATTCAATTTCTACGAGGATCTGTACT
TCACCTACCTTGAGATCAACCCCCTTGTGGTGACCAAAGATGGTGTCTACATCCTTGACTTGGCGGCCAA
GGTGGATGCCACAGCTGACTACATCTGTAAAGTCAAGTGGGGTGATATAGAGTTCCCTCCCCCCTTTGGG
CGTGAGGCGTACCCCGAGGAAGCCTACATTGCAGACCTGGATGCCAAAAGTGGAGCAAGCTTGAAGCTGA
CCTTGCTGAACCCCAAGGGGCGGATCTGGACCATGGTTGCTGGGGGTGGCGCCTCCGTCGTGTACAGTGA
CACCATCTGTGATCTTGGAGGTGTCAATGAACTGGCGAATTACGGGGAATACTCGGGTGCCCCCAGTGAA
CAACAGACCTATGACTATGCCAAGACCATCCTCTCACTTATGACTCGAGAGAAGCACCCAGAAGGCAAGA
TCCTCATCATTGGAGGCAGCATTGCAAACTTCACCAATGTGGCCGCCACCTTCAAGGGCATTGTGAGAGC
GATTCGAGATTACCAGGGTCCCCTGAAGGAGCATGAGGTCACCATCTTTGTCCGAAGAGGTGGCCCCAAC
TATCAAGAGGGATTACGAGTGATGGGAGAAGTTGGGAAGACCACTGGGATCCCCATCCATGTCTTTGGCA
CAGAAACTCACATGACGGCCATTGTGGGCATGGCCCTGGGCCACCGGCCCATTCCCAACCAGCCACCCAC
AGCAGCTCACACTGCCAACTTCCTCCTTAATGCCAGCGGGAGCACATCGACTCCAGCACCCAGTAGGACA
GCATCTTTTTCTGAGTCCCGAGCTGATGAAGTGGCACCTGCAAAGAAAGCCAAGCCAGCTATGCCCCAAG
GAAAGAGTGCCACCCTCTTCAGCCGACATACCAAGGCCATCGTGTGGGGCATGCAGACCCGGGCTGTGCA
GGGCATGCTGGACTTTGACTACGTGTGTTCCCGAGACGAGCCCTCAGTGGCTGCCATGGTCTACCCTTTC
ACTGGGGATCACAAGCAGAAGTTTTACTGGGGACACAAGGAAATCCTGATCCCTGTCTTCAAGAACATGG
CTGACGCCATGAAGAAGCACCCGGAGGTAGACGTGCTGATCAACTTTGCGTCTCTGCGGTCCGCTTACGA
CAGCACCATGGAGACCATGAACTATGCCCAGATCCGCACCATAGCCATCATAGCAGAAGGTATCCCTGAG
GCCCTCACACGGAAGCTCATCAAGAAGGCCGACCAGAAGGGAGTGACCATCATTGGGCCAGCTACGGTTG
GGGGCATTAAGCCTGGATGCTTTAAGATCGGGAATACTGGTGGAATGCTGGACAACATCCTGGCCTCCAA
ACTGTACCGCCCAGGCAGCGTGGCCTACGTCTCACGTTCAGGAGGCATGTCTAATGAACTCAATAACATC
ATCTCTCGGACCACAGATGGTGTCTATGAGGGCGTGGCCATCGGCGGGGACAGGTACCCTGGGTCCACAT
TCATGGATCACGTGCTGCGCTACCAGGACACTCCAGGAGTCAAGATGATCGTAGTTCTTGGGGAGATAGG
GGGCACAGAGGAATATAAGATCTGCCGGGGCATCAAGGAGGGCCGCCTCACCAAGCCAGTGGTCTGCTGG
TGTATCGGGACCTGTGCCACCATGTTCTCCTCCGAGGTCCAGTTTGGCCATGCTGGAGCTTGTGCCAACC
AGGCTTCTGAAACTGCAGTAGCCAAGAACCAGGCCTTGAAGGAAGCAGGAGTGTTTGTGCCCCGAAGCTT
CGATGAGCTTGGAGAAATCATTCAGTCTGTGTATGAAGATCTGGTGGCCAAAGGAGCCATTGTACCTGCC
CAGGAAGTGCCACCTCCAACAGTGCCCATGGACTACTCTTGGGCCAGAGAGCTGGGTTTGATCCGAAAAC
CTGCCTCATTCATGACCAGCATCTGTGATGAGCGAGGGCAGGAGCTCATTTATGCGGGCATGCCCATCAC
CGAGGTCTTCAAGGAGGAGATGGGCATCGGTGGTGTCCTCGGCCTCCTCTGGTTCCAGAGAAGGTTGCCC
AAGTATTCCTGCCAGTTCATTGAGATGTGTCTGATGGTCACAGCTGATCACGGGCCAGCTGTCTCTGGAG
CCCATAACACCATCATCTGTGCTCGGGCTGGGAAGGACCTGGTCTCCAGCCTCACCTCAGGGCTGCTCAC
CATTGGAGACCGGTTTGGGGGTGCCTTGGATGCCGCAGCAAAGATGTTCAGTAAAGCCTTTGACAGCGGC
ATCATTCCCATGGAGTTCGTCAACAAGATGAAGAAGGAGGGGAAGCTGATCATGGGCATCGGCCATCGAG
TAAAATCGATAAACAACCCAGACATGCGAGTGCAGATCCTCAAGGACTTCGTCAAACAGCACTTCCCCGC
CACCCCGCTGCTCGACTATGCCCTGGAAGTGGAGAAGATTACCACCTCCAAGAAGCCAAATCTTATCCTG
AATGTGGACGGCTTCATCGGCGTTGCGTTTGTGGACATGCTCAGGAACTGTGGCTCCTTCACCCGGGAGG
AAGCTGATGAATATGTTGACATTGGAGCCCTCAATGGCATCTTTGTGCTAGGAAGGAGTATGGGCTTCAT
TGGGCACTACCTTGACCAGAAGAGGCTGAAGCAAGGGCTGTATCGTCACCCCTGGGATGACATTTCCTAT
GTTCTTCCAGAACACATGAGCATGGAACAAAAACTCATCTCAGAAGAGGATCTGTGAATTCGGGGGAAGG
GCAATTCTGCAGATATCCAGCACAGTGGCGGCCGCTCGAGTCTAGAGGGCCCGCGGTTCGAAGGTAAGCC
TATCCCTAACCCTCTCCTCGGTCTCGATTCTACGCGTACCGGTCATCATCACCATCACCATTGAGTTTAA
ACCCGCTGATCAGCCTCGACTGTGCCTTCTAGTTGCCAGCCATCTGTTGTTTGCCCCTCCCCCGTGCCTT
CCTTGACCCTGGAAGGTGCCACTCCCACTGTCCTTTCCTAATAAAATGAGGAAATTGCATCGCATTGTCT
GAGTAGGTGTCATTCTATTCTGGGGGGTGGGGTGGGGCAGGACAGCAAGGGGGAGGATTGGGAAGACAAT
AGCAGGCATGCTGGGGATGCGGTGGGCTCTATGGCTTCTGAGGCGGAAAGAACCAGCTGGGGCTCTAGGG
GGTATCCCC
[124 nt withheld, positions 5050-5173]
C
[91 nt withheld, positions 5175-5265]
A
[49 nt withheld, positions 5267-5315]
CCTTTGACGTTGGAGTCCACGTTCTTT
[37 nt withheld, positions 5343-5379]
ACCCTATCTCGGTCTATTCTTTTGATTTATAAGGGATTTTGCCGATTTCGGCCTATTGGTTAAAAAATGA
GCTGATTTAACAAAAATTTAACGCGAATTAATTCTGTGGAATGTGTGTCAGTTAGGGTGTGGAAAGTCCC
CAGGCTCCCCAGCAGGCAGAAGTATGCAAAGCATGCATCTCAATTAGTCAGCAACCAGGTGTGGAAAGTC
CCCAGGCTCCCCAGCAGGCAGAAGTATGCAAAGCATGCATCTCAATTAGTCAGCAACCATAGTCCCGCCC
CTAACTCCGCCCATCCCGCCCCTAACTCCGCCCAGTTCCGCCCATTCTCCGCCCCATGGCTGACTAATTT
TTTTTATTTATGCAGAGGCCGAGGCCGCCTCTGCCTCTGAGCTATTCCAGAAGTAGTGAGGAGGCTTTTT
TGGAGGCCTAGGCTTTTGCAAAAAGCTCCCGGGAGCTTGTATATCCATTTTCGGATCTGATCAGCACGTG
TTGACAATTAATCATCGGCATAGTATATCGGCATAGTATAATACGACAAGGTGAGGAACTAAACCATGGC
CAAGCCTTTGTCTCAAGAAGAATCCACCCTCATTGAAAGAGCAACGGCTACAATCAACAGCATCCCCATC
TCTGAAGACTACAGCGTCGCCAGCGCAGCTCTCTCTAGCGACGGCCGCATCTTCACTGGTGTCAATGTAT
ATCATTTTACTGGGGGACCTTGTGCAGAACTCGTGGTGCTGGGCACTGCTGCTGCTGCGGCAGCTGGCAA
CCTGACTTGTATCGTCGCGATCGGAAATGAGAACAGGGGCATCTTGAGCCCCTGCGGACGGTGCCGACAG
GTGCTTCTCGATCTGCATCCTGGGATCAAAGCCATAGTGAAGGACAGTGATGGACAGCCGACGGCAGTTG
GGATTCGTGAATTGCTGCCCTCTGGTTATGTGTGGGAGGGCTAAGCACTTCGTGGCCGAGGAGCAGGACT
GACACGTGCTACGAGATTTCGATTCCACCGCCGCCTTCTATGAAAGGTTGGGCTTCGGAATCGTTTTCCG
GGACGCCGGCTGGATGATCCTCCAGCGCGGGGATCTCATGCTGGAGTTCTTCGCCCACCCCAACTTGTTT
ATTGCAGCTTATAATGGTTACAAATAAAGCAATAGCATCACAAATTTCACAAATAAAGCATTTTTTTCAC
TGCATTCTAGTTGTGGTTTGTCCAAACTCATCAATGTATCTTATCATGTCTGTATACCGTCGACCTCTAG
CTAGAGCTTGGCGTAATCATGGTCATAGCTGTTTCCTGTGTGAAATTGTTATCCGCTCACAATTCCACAC
AACATACGAGCCGGAAGCATAAAGTGTAAAGCCTGGGGTGCCTAATGAGTGAGCTAACTCACATTAATTG
CGTTGCGCTCACTGCCCGCTTTCCAGTCGGGAAACCTGTCGTGCCAGCTGCATTAATGAATCGGCCAACG
CGCGGGGAGAGGCGGTTTGCGTATTGGGCGCTCTTCCGCTTCCTCGCTCACTGACTCGCTGCGCTCGGTC
GTTCGGCTGCGGCGAGCGGTATCAGCTCACTCAAAGGCGGTAATACGGTTATCCACAGAATCAGGGGATA
ACGCAGGAAAGAACATGTGAGCAAAAGGCCAGGAACCGTAAAAAGGCCGCGTTGCTGGCGTTTTTCCATA
GGCTCCGCCCCCCTGACGAGCATCACAAAAATCGACGCTCAAGTCAGAGGTGGCGAAACCCGACAGGACT
ATAAAGATACCAGGCGTTTCCCCCTGGAAGCTCCCTCGTGCGCTCTCCTGTTCCGACCCTGCCGCTTACC
GGATACCTGTCCGCCTTTCTCCCTTCGGGAAGCGTGGCGCTTTCTCATAGCTCACGCTGTAGGTATCTCA
GTTCGGTGTAGGTCGTTCGCTCCAAGCTGGGCTGTGTGCACGAACCCCCCGTTCAGCCCGACCGCTGCGC
CTTATCCGGTAACTATCGTCTTGAGTCCAACCCGGTAAGACACGACTTATCGCCACTGGCAGCAGCCACT
GGTAACAGGATTAGCAGAGCGAGGTATGTAGGCGGTGCTACAGAGTTCTTGAAGTGGTGGCCTAACTACG
GCTACACTAGAAGAACAGTATTTGGTATCTGCGCTCTGCTGAAGCCAGTTACCTTCGGAAAAAGAGTTGG
TAGCTCTTGATCCGGCAAACAAACCACCGCTGGTAGCGGTGGTTTTTTTGTTTGCAAGCAGCAGATTACG
CGCAGAAAAAAAGGATCTCAAGAAGATCCTTTGATCTTTTCTACGGGGTCTGACGCTCAGTGGAACGAAA
ACTCACGTTAAGGGATTTTGGTCATGAGATTATCAAAAAGGATCTTCACCTAGATCCTTTTAAATTAAAA
ATGAAGTTTTAAATCAATCTAAAGTATATATGAGTAAACTTGGTCTGACAGTTACCAATGCTTAATCAGT
GAGGCACCTATCTCAGCGATCTGTCTATTTCGTTCATCCATAGTTGCCTGACTCCCCGTCGTGTAGATAA
CTACGATACGGGAGGGCTTACCATCTGGCCCCAGTGCTGCAATGATACCGCGAGACCCACGCTCACCGGC
TCCAGATTTATCAGCAATAAACCAGCCAGCCGGAAGGGCCGAGCGCAGAAGTGGTCCTGCAACTTTATCC
GCCTCCATCCAGTCTATTAATTGTTGCCGGGAAGCTAGAGTAAGTAGTTCGCCAGTTAATAGTTTGCGCA
ACGTTGTTGCCATTGCTACAGGCATCGTGGTGTCACGCTCGTCGTTTGGTATGGCTTCATTCAGCTCCGG
TTCCCAACGATCAAGGCGAGTTACATGATCCCCCATGTTGTGCAAAAAAGCGGTTAGCTCCTTCGGTCCT
CCGATCGTTGTCAGAAGTAAGTTGGCCGCAGTGTTATCACTCATGGTTATGGCAGCACTGCATAATTCTC
TTACTGTCATGCCATCCGTAAGATGCTTTTCTGTGACTGGTGAGTACTCAACCAAGTCATTCTGAGAATA
GTGTATGCGGCGACCGAGTTGCTCTTGCCCGGCGTCAATACGGGATAATACCGCGCCACATAGCAGAACT
TTAAAAGTGCTCATCATTGGAAAACGTTCTTCGGGGCGAAAACTCTCAAGGATCTTACCGCTGTTGAGAT
CCAGTTCGATGTAACCCACTCGTGCACCCAACTGATCTTCAGCATCTTTTACTTTCACCAGCGTTTCTGG
GTGAGCAAAAACAGGAAGGCAAAATGCCGCAAAAAAGGGAATAAGGGCGACACGGAAATGTTGAATACTC
ATACTCTTCCTTTTTCAATATTATTGAAGCATTTATCAGGGTTATTGTCTCATGAGCGGATACATATTTG
AATGTATTTAGAAAAATAAACAAATAGGGGTTCCGCGCACATTTCCCCGAAAAGTGCCACCTGACGTCGA
CGGATCGGGAGATCTCCCGATCCCCTATGGTGCACTCTCAGTACAATCTGCTCTGATGCCGCATAGTTAA
GCCAGTATCTGCTCCCTGCTTGTGTGTTGGAGGTCGCTGAGTAGTGCGCGAGCAAAATTTAAGCTACAAC
AAGGCAAGGCTTGACCGACAATTGCATGAAGAATCTGCTTAGGGTTAGGCGTTTTGCGCTGCTTCGCGAT
GTACGGGCCAGATATACGCGTTGACATTGATTATTGACTAGGCTTTTGCAAAAAGCTTTGCAAAGATGGA
TAAAGTTTTAAACAGAGAGGAATCTTTGCAGCTAATGGACCTTCTAGGTCTTGAAAGGAGTGGGAATT
Features (pLannotate 1.2.2; 23 found; start..end, strand, type, name):
      1..1179    +  promoter       EF-1α promoter: strong constitutive promoter for human elongation factor EF-1α
   1196..1214    +  promoter       T7 promoter: promoter for bacteriophage T7 RNA polymerase
   1302..4574    +  CDS            Acly: ACLY_MOUSE - Experimental evidence at protein level: Swiss-Prot protein existence level 1. Catalyzes the cleavage of citrate into oxaloacetate and acetyl-CoA, the latter serving as common substrate for de novo cholesterol and fatty acid synthesis. From Mus musculus (Mouse).
   4683..4724    +  CDS            V5 tag: epitope tag from simian virus 5
   4780..5004    +  polyA_signal   bGH poly(A) signal: bovine growth hormone polyadenylation signal
   5008..5029    +  promoter       SV40 promoter (fragment): SV40 enhancer and early promoter
   5050..5478    +  rep_origin     f1 ori (sequence partly withheld): f1 bacteriophage origin of replication; arrow indicates direction of (+) strand synthesis
   5492..5821    +  promoter       SV40 promoter: SV40 enhancer and early promoter
   5869..5916    +  promoter       EM7 promoter: synthetic bacterial promoter&nbsp
   5935..6333    +  CDS            BSD: blasticidin S deaminase; Aspergillus terreus BSD; confers resistance to blasticidin
   6334..6361    +  CDS            BleoR (fragment): antibiotic-binding protein; Sh ble from Streptoalloteichus hindustanus; confers resistance to bleomycin, phleomycin, and Zeocin™
   6371..6496    +  CDS            ble (fragment): BLE_KLEPN - Experimental evidence at protein level: Swiss-Prot protein existence level 1. Binding protein with a strong affinity to the bleomycin family of antibiotics. Binds to CL990; an antimitotic-antibiotic compound. From Klebsiella pneumoniae.
   6491..6612    +  polyA_signal   SV40 poly(A) signal: SV40 polyadenylation signal
   6685..6701    -  protein_bind   lac operator: The lac repressor binds to the lac operator to inhibit transcription in E. coli. This inhibition can be relieved by adding lactose or isopropyl-β-D-thiogalactopyranoside (IPTG). lac repressor encoded by lacI
   6709..6739    -  promoter       lac promoter: promoter for the E. coli lac operon
   6754..6775    -  protein_bind   CAP binding site: CAP binding activates transcription in the presence of cAMP. E. coli catabolite activator protein
   6788..6880    -  CDS            lacI (fragment): lac repressor; lacI; The lac repressor binds to the lac operator to inhibit transcription in E. coli. This inhibition can be relieved by adding lactose or isopropyl-β-D-thiogalactopyranoside (IPTG).
   7052..7640    -  rep_origin     ori: high-copy-number ColE1/pMB1/pBR322/pUC origin of replication
   7811..8671    -  CDS            AmpR: β-lactamase; bla; confers resistance to ampicillin, carbenicillin, and related antibiotics
   8672..8776    -  promoter       AmpR promoter: bla
   8835..8887    -  misc_feature   bom (fragment): basis of mobility region from pBR322
   9042..9060    +  enhancer       CMV enhancer (fragment): human cytomegalovirus immediate early enhancer
   9085..9151    +  CDS            small t antigen (fragment): SV40 (simian virus 40) small t antigen
