[The description below was written by a language model from this plasmid's Addgene catalogue record and pLannotate feature annotations shown in this document.]
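Description:
pEF6-Acly is a mammalian expression plasmid built on the Invitrogen pEF6 backbone (about 5.8 kb) and carrying a roughly 3.3 kb mouse ATP-citrate lyase (Acly) cDNA, for a sequenced total of about 9.2 kb. It is propagated in E. coli through a high-copy ColE1/pUC-type origin with ampicillin selection from the bla gene. An f1 origin is also present, which in principle allows single-stranded DNA production. For selection in mammalian cells, a blasticidin S deaminase (BSD) gene sits behind tandem SV40 early and bacterial EM7 promoters and is terminated by an SV40 polyadenylation signal, so blasticidin resistance can be expressed in both mammalian and bacterial hosts.

The Acly open reading frame was inserted at an EcoRI site, retained on both flanks, downstream of the strong constitutive human EF-1α promoter. A T7 promoter lies between the EF-1α promoter and the insert, and the transcript ends at the bovine growth hormone poly(A) signal. Acly encodes the enzyme that cleaves citrate into oxaloacetate and acetyl-CoA, supplying acetyl-CoA for lipid synthesis. The catalogue entry lists a C-terminal myc epitope on the insert. The automated annotation does not call a myc tag, but it does detect a vector-derived V5 tag sequence about 100 bp downstream of the annotated Acly coding region. Whether V5 is read in frame with the insert cannot be determined from the record. Several short annotated fragments (BleoR/ble, lacI, CMV enhancer, SV40 small t antigen) appear to be backbone remnants or partial matches rather than functional elements. The plasmid is intended for constitutive expression of mouse ACLY in mammalian cells, and the associated publication concerns metabolic control of histone acetylation in tumor cells.
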