Addgene plasmid #70765: pEF6-Acly
Purpose: Expresses mouse ATP-citrate lyase in mammalian cells
Depositing lab: Kathryn Wellen. Depositing organization: University of Pennsylvania. Publication: Akt-dependent metabolic reprogramming regulates tumor cell histone acetylation. Lee JV, Carrer A, Shah S, Snyder NW, Wei S, Venneti S, Worth AJ, Yuan ZF, Lim HW, Liu S, Jackson E, Aiello NM, Haas NB, Rebbeck TR, Judkins A, Won KJ, Chodosh LA, Garcia BA, Stanger BZ, Feldman MD, Blair IA, Wellen KE. Cell Metab. 2014 Aug 5;20(2):306-19. doi: 10.1016/j.cmet.2014.06.004. Epub 2014 Jul 3. PubMed 24998913.
Backbone
  Vector backbone: pEF6
  Backbone manufacturer: Invitrogen
  Backbone size w/o insert (bp): 5800
  Vector type: Mammalian Expression
  Selectable markers: Blasticidin
Growth in bacteria
  Bacterial resistance: Ampicillin, 100 μg/mL
  Growth temperature: 37°C
  Growth strain: DH5alpha
  Copy number: Unknown
Gene/Insert
  Gene/Insert name: ATP Citrate Lyase (alt name: Acly)
  Species: M. musculus (mouse)
  Insert size (bp): 3300
  Entrez Gene: Acly (a.k.a. A730098H14Rik)
  Promoter: EF1alpha
  Tag / fusion protein: myc-epitope (C terminal on insert)
  Cloning method: Restriction Enzyme; 5′ cloning site EcoRI (not destroyed); 3′ cloning site EcoRI (not destroyed)
  Sequencing primers: 5′ T7; 3′ BGH-rev
Terms and licenses: Academic/Nonprofit Terms; Industry Terms: Not Available to Industry
How to cite: pEF6-Acly was a gift from Kathryn Wellen (Addgene plasmid # 70765 ; http://n2t.net/addgene:70765 ; RRID:Addgene_70765)
