>Addgene plasmid #70765 | pEF6-Acly | depositor partial sequence | sequence record 128023 | start of insert
TACTGGTTAGCTTGGTACGAGCTCGGATCCACTAGTCCAGTGTGGTGGAATTGCCCTTCCCCCGAATTCC
ACCATGTCAGCCAAGGCAATTTCAGAGCAGACCGGCAAAGAACTCCTGTACAAGTACATCTGCACCACCT
CGGCCATCCAGAACCGGTTCAAGTACGCCCGGGTGACTCCCGACACAGACTGGGCCCATCTGCTGCAGGA
CCACCCGTGGCTGCTCAGCCAGAGCTTGGTTGTCAAGCCAGACCAGTTAATCAAACGTCGAGGAAAGCTT
GGCCTCGTCGGGGTCAATCTCTCTCTGGATGGAGTCAAATCCTGGCTAAAACCTCGCCTGGGACATGAAG
CCACTGTCGGCAAGGCCAAAGGCTTCCTCAAGAACTTTCTCATTGAACCCTTCGTCCCCCACAGTCAGGC
GGAGGAGTTCTACGTGTGCATCTATGCTACCCGGGAAGGAGACTACGTCCTGTTCCACCATGAAGGGGGT
GTGGATGTGGGCGATGTGGATGCCAAAGCCCAGAAGCTGCTTGTGGGTGTGGACGAAAAGCTGAATACCG
AGGACATTAAGAGACACCTGTTGGTCCATGCACCTGAGGACAAGAAAGAAGTCCTGGCCAGCTTCATCTC
TGGTCTATTCAATTTCTACGAGGATCTGTACTTCACCTACCTTGAGATCAACCCCCTTGTGGTGACCAAA
GATGGTGTCTACATCCTTGA
