>Addgene plasmid #70765 | pEF6-Acly | depositor partial sequence | sequence record 128024 | middle of insert
GGCCCATTCCCAACCAGCCACCCACAGCAGCTCACACTGCCAACTTCCTCCTTAATGCCAGCGGGAGCAC
ATCGACTCCAGCACCCAGTAGGACAGCATCTTTTTCTGAGTCCCGAGCTGATGAAGTGGCACCTGCAAAG
AAAGCCAAGCCAGCTATGCCCCAAGGAAAGAGTGCCACCCTCTTCAGCCGACATACCAAGGCCATCGTGT
GGGGCATGCAGACCCGGGCTGTGCAGGGCA
