>Addgene plasmid #70765 | pEF6-Acly | depositor partial sequence | sequence record 128025 | end of insert
CTATGCCCTGGAAGTGGAGAAGATTACCACCTCCAAGAAGCCAAATCTTATCCTGAATGTGGACGGCTTC
ATCGGCGTTGCGTTTGTGGACATGCTCAGGAACTGTGGCTCCTTCACCCGGGAGGAAGCTGATGAATATG
TTGACATTGGAGCCCTCAATGGCATCTTTGTGCTAGGAAGGAGTATGGGCTTCATTGGGCACTACCTTGA
CCAGAAGAGGCTGAAGCAAGGGCTGTATCGTCACCCCTGGGATGACATTTCCTATGTTCTTCCAGAACAC
ATGAGCATGGAACAAAAACTCATCTCAGAAGAGGATCTGTGAATTCGGGGGAAGGGCAATTCTGCAGATA
TCCAGCACAGTGGCGGCCGCTCGAGTCTAGAGGGCCCGCGGTTCGAAGGTAAGCCTATCCCTAACCCTCT
CCTCGGTCTCGATTCTACGCGTACCGGTCATCATCACCATCACCATTGAGTTTAAACCCGCTGATCAGCC
TCGACTGTGCCTTCTAGTTGCCAGCCATCTGTTGTTTGCCCCTCCCCCGTGCCTTCCTTGACCCTGGAAG
GTGCCACTCCCACTGTCCTTTCCTAATAAAATGAGGAAATTGCATCGCATTGTCTGAGTAGGTGTCATTC
TATTCTGGGGGGTGGGGTGGGGCAGGACAGCAAGGG
