>Addgene plasmid #70765 | pEF6-Acly | addgene partial sequence | sequence record 130166 | T7 5'-TAATACGACTCACTATAGGG-3'
AGCTCGGATCCACTAGTCCAGTGTGGTGGAATTGCCCTTCCCCCGAATTCCACCATGTCAGCCAAGGCAA
TTTCAGAGCAGACCGGCAAAGAACTCCTGTACAAGTACATCTGCACCACCTCGGCCATCCAGAACCGGTT
CAAGTACGCCCGGGTGACTCCCGACACAGACTGGGCCCATCTGCTGCAGGACCACCCGTGGCTGCTCAGC
CAGAGCTTGGTTGTCAAGCCAGACCAGTTAATCAAACGTCGAGGAAAGCTTGGCCTCGTCGGGGTCAATC
TCTCTCTGGATGGAGTCAAATCCTGGCTAAAACCTCGCCTGGGACATGAAGCCACTGTCGGCAAGGCCAA
AGGCTTCCTCAAGAACTTTCTCATTGAACCCTTCGTCCCCCACAGTCAGGCGGAGGAGTTCTACGTGTGC
ATCTATGCTACCCGGGAAGGAGACTACGTCCTGTTCCACCATGAAGGGGGTGTGGATGTGGGCGATGTGG
ATGCCAAAGCCCAGAAGCTGCTTGTGGGTGTGGACGAAAAGCTGAATACCGAGGACATTAAGAGACACCT
GTTGGTCCATGCACCTGAGGACAAGAAAGAAGTCCTGGCCAGCTTCATCTCTGGTCTATTCAATTTCTAC
GAGGATCTGTACTTCACCTACCTTGAGATCAACCCCCTTGTGGTGACCAAAGATGGTGTCTACATCCTTG
ACTTGGCGGCCAAGGTGGATGCCACAGCTGACTACATCTGTAAAGTCAAGTGG
