>Addgene plasmid #70765 | pEF6-Acly | addgene partial sequence | sequence record 130167 | Acly-R 5'-CTGCATGCCCCACACGAT-3'
GGCATAGCTGGCTTGGCTTTCTTTGCAGGTGCCACTTCATCAGCTCGGGACTCAGAAAAAGATGCTGTCC
TACTGGGTGCTGGAGTCGATGTGCTCCCGCTGGCATTAAGGAGGAAGTTGGCAGTGTGAGCTGCTGTGGG
TGGCTGGTTGGGAATGGGCCGGTGGCCCAGGGCCATGCCCACAATGGCCGTCATGTGAGTTTCTGTGCCA
AAGACATGGATGGGGATCCCAGTGGTCTTCCCAACTTCTCCCATCACTCGTAATCCCTCTTGATAGTTGG
GGCCACCTCTTCGGACAAAGATGGTGACCTCATGCTCCTTCAGGGGACCCTGGTAATCTCGAATCGCTCT
CACAATGCCCTTGAAGGTGGCGGCCACATTGGTGAAGTTTGCAATGCTGCCTCCAATGATGAGGATCTTG
CCTTCTGGGTGCTTCTCTCGAGTCATAAGTGAGAGGATGGTCTTGGCATAGTCATAGGTCTGTTGTTCAC
TGGGGGCACCCGAGTATTCCCCGTAATTCGCCAGTTCATTGACACCTCCAAGATCACAGATGGTGTCACT
GTACACGACGGAGGCGCCACCCCCAGCAACCATGGTCCAGATCCGCC
