>Addgene plasmid #70765 | pEF6-Acly | addgene partial sequence | sequence record 130168 | BGH-rev 5'-TAGAAGGCACAGTCGAGG-3'
GGGTTAGGGATAGGCTTACCTTCGAACCGCGGGCCCTCTAGACTCGAGCGGCCGCCACTGTGCTGGATAT
CTGCAGAATTGCCCTTCCCCCGAATTCACAGATCCTCTTCTGAGATGAGTTTTTGTTCCATGCTCATGTG
TTCTGGAAGAACATAGGAAATGTCATCCCAGGGGTGACGATACAGCCCTTGCTTCAGCCTCTTCTGGTCA
AGGTAGTGCCCAATGAAGCCCATACTCCTTCCTAGCACAAAGATGCCATTGAGGGCTCCAATGTCAACAT
ATTCATCAGCTTCCTCCCGGGTGAAGGAGCCACAGTTCCTGAGCATGTCCACAAACGCAACGCCGATGAA
GCCGTCCACATTCAGGATAAGATTTGGCTTCTTGGAGGTGGTAATCTTCTCCACTTCCAGGGCATAGTCG
AGCAGCGGGGTGGCGGGGAAGTGCTGTTTGACGAAGTCCTTGAGGATCTGCACTCGCATGTCTGGGTTGT
TTATCGATTTTACTCGATGGCCGATGCCCATGATCAGCTTCCCCTCCTTCTTCATCTTGTTGACGAACTC
CATGGGAATGATGCCGCTGTCAAAGGCTTTACTGAACATCTTTGCTGCGGCATCCAAGGCACCCCCAAAC
CGGTCTCCAATGGTGAGCAGCCCTGAGGTGAGGCTGGAGACCAGGTCCTTCCCAGCCCGAGCACAGATGA
TGGTGTTATGGGCTCCAGAGACAGCTGGCCCGTGATCAGCTGTGACCATCAGACACATCTCAATGAACTG
GCAGGAATACTTGGGCAACCTTCTCTGGAACCAGAGGAGGCCGAGGACACCACCGATGCCCATCTCCTCC
